Addgene plasmid #129892: pRDAX-207 C-Tag miRFP670[1] L32 FRB EBPF2
Purpose: PPI (BiFC/TriFC) assay vector
Depositing lab: Gary Lewin. Depositing organization: Max-Delbrueck-Centrum fuer Molekulare Medizin (MDC).
Backbone
  Vector backbone: custom built
  Vector type: Mammalian Expression
Growth in bacteria
  Bacterial resistance: Ampicillin, 100 μg/mL
  Growth temperature: 37°C
  Growth strain: DH5alpha
  Copy number: High Copy
Gene/Insert
  Gene/Insert name: FRB
  Species: M. musculus (mouse)
  Cloning method: Restriction Enzyme; 5′ cloning site unknown (unknown if destroyed); 3′ cloning site unknown (unknown if destroyed)
Terms and licenses: Academic/Nonprofit Terms; Industry Terms: Not Available to Industry
How to cite: pRDAX-207 C-Tag miRFP670[1] L32 FRB EBPF2 was a gift from Gary Lewin (Addgene plasmid # 129892 ; http://n2t.net/addgene:129892 ; RRID:Addgene_129892)
