[The description below was written by a language model from this plasmid's Addgene catalogue record and pLannotate feature annotations shown in this document.]
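Description:
pRDAX-207 C-Tag miRFP670[1] L32 FRB EBPF2 is a custom-built mammalian expression plasmid of about 6.6 kb, designed as an assay vector for detecting protein–protein interactions by bimolecular or trimolecular fluorescence complementation (BiFC/TriFC). It is maintained in E. coli through a high-copy ColE1/pUC-type origin and selected with ampicillin via the β-lactamase gene under its own bla promoter.

The expression unit is driven by the human CMV immediate-early enhancer and promoter, followed by a chimeric β-globin/immunoglobulin intron that promotes efficient processing of the transcript. The first open reading frame encodes FRB, the FKBP–rapamycin binding domain. The catalogue lists it as mouse, whereas the automated annotation matches it to the human FRAP domain. Downstream of FRB, after a gap consistent with the "L32" linker in the name, lies a fragment of the near-infrared, biliverdin-dependent fluorescent protein miRFP670. The split-reporter piece is therefore carried as a C-terminal tag, as the name indicates. This fragment would not be expected to fluoresce by itself; signal is expected only when it is brought together with the complementary miRFP670 portion on an interacting partner. FRB is classically paired with FKBP in a rapamycin-inducible interaction, although the record does not name a partner construct.

An EMCV IRES2 element then allows translation of EBFP2 from the same mRNA, giving a blue fluorescent marker of transfection and expression level that is independent of complementation. A second chimeric intron, a WPRE and the bGH polyadenylation signal complete the transcript. Further downstream are a T3 promoter, a β-globin coding remnant and a rabbit β-globin poly(A) signal, which appear to be carried over from the backbone.
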