Features (pLannotate 1.2.2; 17 found; start..end, strand, type, name):
    154..531     +  enhancer       CMV enhancer: human cytomegalovirus immediate early enhancer
    533..732     +  promoter       CMV promoter: human cytomegalovirus (CMV) immediate early promoter
    871..1003    +  intron         chimeric intron: chimera between introns from human β-globin and immunoglobulin heavy chain genes
   1033..1308    +  CDS            FRB: FKBP-rapamycin binding domain of human FRAP
   1414..1779    +  CDS            miRFP670 (fragment): miRFP670 is a basic (constitutively fluorescent) near ir fluorescent protein published in 2016, derived from Rhodopseudomonas palustris. It has low acid sensitivity. It requires the cofactor biliverdin for fluorescence.
   1796..2382    +  misc_feature   IRES2: internal ribosome entry site (IRES) of the encephalomyocarditis virus (EMCV)
   2383..3102    +  CDS            EBFP2: enhanced blue variant of GFP (Ai et al., 2007) mammalian codon-optimized
   3148..3280    +  intron         chimeric intron: chimera between introns from human β-globin and immunoglobulin heavy chain genes
   3289..3877    +  misc_feature   WPRE: woodchuck hepatitis virus posttranscriptional regulatory element
   3881..3897    +  misc_feature   MCS (fragment): pUC18/19 multiple cloning site
   3910..4021    +  polyA_signal   bGH poly(A) signal: bovine growth hormone polyadenylation signal
   4117..4135    -  promoter       T3 promoter: promoter for bacteriophage T3 RNA polymerase
   4194..4268    +  CDS            HBB (fragment): HBB_PONPY - Experimental evidence at transcript level: Swiss-Prot protein existence level 2. Involved in oxygen transport from the lung to the various peripheral tissues. From Pongo pygmaeus (Bornean orangutan).
   4339..4394    +  polyA_signal   β-globin poly(A) signal: rabbit β-globin polyadenylation signal (Gil and Proudfoot, 1987)
   4773..5361    -  rep_origin     ori: high-copy-number ColE1/pMB1/pBR322/pUC origin of replication
   5532..6392    -  CDS            AmpR: β-lactamase; bla; confers resistance to ampicillin, carbenicillin, and related antibiotics
   6393..6497    -  promoter       AmpR promoter: bla
>Addgene plasmid #129892 | pRDAX-207 C-Tag miRFP670[1] L32 FRB EBPF2 | depositor full sequence | sequence record 249270 | Full Sequence
CCTGCCTCCAGGCCTCAATATTGGCCATTAGCCATATTATTCATTGGTTATATAGCATAAATCAATATTG
GCTATTGGCCATTGCATACGTTGTATCTATATCATAATATGTACATTTATATTGGCTCATGTCCAATATG
ACCGCCATGTTGGCATTGATTATTGACTAGTTATTAATAGTAATCAATTACGGGGTCATTAGTTCATAGC
CCATATATGGAGTTCCGCGTTACATAACTTACGGTAAATGGCCCGCCTGGCTGACCGCCCAACGACCCCC
GCCCATTGACGTCAATAATGACGTATGTTCCCATAGTAACGCCAATAGGGACTTTCCATTGACGTCAATG
GGTGGAGTATTTACGGTAAACTGCCCACTTGGCAGTACATCAAGTGTATCATATGCCAAGTCCGCCCCCT
ATTGACGTCAATGACGGTAAATGGCCCGCCTGGCATTATGCCCAGTACATGACCTTACGGGACTTTCCTA
CTTGGCAGTACATCTACGTATTAGTCATCGCTATTACCATGGTGATGCGGTTTTGGCAGTACACCAATGG
GCGTGGATAGCGGTTTGACTCACGGGGATTTCCAAGTCTCCACCCCATTGACGTCAATGGGAGTTTGTTT
TGGCACCAAAATCAACGGGACTTTCCAAAATGTCGTAATAACCCCGCCCCGTTGACGCAAATGGGCGGTA
GGCGTGTACGGTGGGAGGTCTATATAAGCAGAGCTCGTTTAGTGAACCGTCAGATCACTAGAAGCTTTAT
TGCGGTAGTTTATCACAGTTAAATTGCTAACGCAGTCAGTGCTTCTGACACAACAGTCTCGAACTTAAGC
TGCAGAAGTTGGTCGTGAGGCACTGGGCAGGTAAGTATCAAGGTTACAAGACAGGTTTAAGGAGACCAAT
AGAAACTGGGCTTGTCGAGACAGAGAAGACTCTTGCGTTTCTGATAGGCACCTATTGGTCTTACTGACAT
CCACTTTGCCTTTCTCTCCACAGGTGTCCACTCCCAGGCCACCATGGTGGCCATCCTCTGGCATGAGATG
TGGCATGAAGGCCTGGAAGAGGCATCTCGTTTGTACTTTGGGGAAAGGAACGTGAAAGGCATGTTTGAGG
TGCTGGAGCCCTTGCATGCTATGATGGAACGGGGCCCCCAGACTCTGAAGGAAACATCCTTTAATCAGGC
CTATGGTCGAGATTTAATGGAGGCCCAAGAGTGGTGCAGGAAGTACATGAAATCAGGGAATGTCAAGGAC
CTCACCCAAGCCTGGGACCTCTATTATCATGTGTTCCGACGAATCTCAGACGTGGGTGGCGGAGGGAGCG
AAGGCGGCGGATCCGGAGGGCCTGGCTCTGGCGGAGAGGGGAGCGCTGGAGGCGGGTCAGCCGGTGGTGG
GAGTGTGGCTGGGCATGCTAGCGGTTCTCCTGCCTTTGGCACCGCTAGTCACTCCAACTGCGAGCACGAG
GAGATCCATCTTGCTGGGAGTATCCAGCCTCACGGAGCCCTTCTGGTCGTTAGCGAACACGATCACCGTG
TGATTCAGGCAAGCGCGAATGCAGCCGAGTTCCTCAACCTGGGCAGTGTGCTGGGAGTTCCCTTGGCCGA
AATCGACGGAGATCTGCTGATCAAGATTCTGCCCCATCTCGATCCGACAGCTGAAGGCATGCCAGTAGCA
GTTAGGTGTCGCATTGGGAATCCGTCCACCGAGTATTGCGGTCTGATGCATAGGCCACCAGAAGGAGGGC
TGATTATCGAGCTGGAAAGAGCGGGACCCTAAGAATTCAGATCCGCCCCTCTCCCTCCCCCCCCCCTAAC
GTTACTGGCCGAAGCCGCTTGGAATAAGGCCGGTGTGCGTTTGTCTATATGTTATTTTCCACCATATTGC
CGTCTTTTGGCAATGTGAGGGCCCGGAAACCTGGCCCTGTCTTCTTGACGAGCATTCCTAGGGGTCTTTC
CCCTCTCGCCAAAGGAATGCAAGGTCTGTTGAATGTCGTGAAGGAAGCAGTTCCTCTGGTAGCTTCTTGA
AGACAAACAACGTCTGTAGCGACCCTTTGCAGGCAGCGGAACCCCCCACCTGGCGACAGGTGCCTCTGCG
GCCAAAAGCCACGTGTATAAGATACACCTGCAAAGGCGGCACAACCCCAGTGCCACGTTGTGAGTTGGAT
AGTTGTGGAAAGAGTCAAATGGCTCTCCTCAAGCGTATTCAACAAGGGGCTGAAGGATGCCCAGAAGGTA
CCCCATTGTATGGGATCTGATCTGGGGCCTCGGTACACATGCTTTACATGTGTTTAGTCGAGGTTAAAAA
AACGTCTAGGCCCCCCGAACCACGGGGACGTGGTTTTCCTTTGAAAAACACGATGATAATATGGCCACAA
CCATGGTGAGCAAGGGCGAGGAGCTGTTCACCGGGGTGGTGCCCATCCTGGTCGAGCTGGACGGCGACGT
AAACGGCCACAAGTTCAGCGTGAGGGGCGAGGGCGAGGGCGATGCCACCAACGGCAAGCTGACCCTGAAG
TTCATCTGCACCACCGGCAAGCTGCCCGTGCCCTGGCCCACCCTCGTGACCACCCTGAGCCACGGCGTGC
AGTGCTTCGCCCGCTACCCCGACCACATGAAGCAGCACGACTTCTTCAAGTCCGCCATGCCCGAAGGCTA
CGTCCAGGAGCGCACCATCTTCTTCAAGGACGACGGCACCTACAAGACCCGCGCCGAGGTGAAGTTCGAG
GGCGACACCCTGGTGAACCGCATCGAGCTGAAGGGCGTCGACTTCAAGGAGGACGGCAACATCCTGGGGC
ACAAGCTGGAGTACAACTTCAACAGCCACAACATCTATATCATGGCCGTCAAGCAGAAGAACGGCATCAA
GGTGAACTTCAAGATCCGCCACAACGTGGAGGACGGCAGCGTGCAGCTCGCCGACCACTACCAGCAGAAC
ACCCCCATCGGCGACGGCCCCGTGCTGCTGCCCGACAGCCACTACCTGAGCACCCAGTCCGTGCTGAGCA
AAGACCCCAACGAGAAGCGCGATCACATGGTCCTGCTGGAGTTCCGCACCGCCGCCGGGATCACTCTCGG
CATGGACGAGCTGTACAAGTAAACCGGTGCTCGAGGTACCGATGAATAGCTAAGGTCGAGGCCGCAGGTA
AGTATCAAGGTTACAAGACAGGTTTAAGGAGACCAATAGAAACTGGGCTTGTCGAGACAGAGAAGACTCT
TGCGTTTCTGATAGGCACCTATTGGTCTTACTGACATCCACTTTGCCTTTCTCTCCACAGGTGTCGACAA
TCAACCTCTGGATTACAAAATTTGTGAAAGATTGACTGGTATTCTTAACTATGTTGCTCCTTTTACGCTA
TGTGGATACGCTGCTTTAATGCCTTTGTATCATGCTATTGCTTCCCGTATGGCTTTCATTTTCTCCTCCT
TGTATAAATCCTGGTTGCTGTCTCTTTATGAGGAGTTGTGGCCCGTTGTCAGGCAACGTGGCGTGGTGTG
CACTGTGTTTGCTGACGCAACCCCCACTGGTTGGGGCATTGCCACCACCTGTCAGCTCCTTTCCGGGACT
TTCGCTTTCCCCCTCCCTATTGCCACGGCGGAACTCATCGCCGCCTGCCTTGCCCGCTGCTGGACAGGGG
CTCGGCTGTTGGGCACTGACAATTCCGTGGTGTTGTCGGGGAAGCTGACGTCCTTTCCATGGCTGCTCGC
CTGTGTTGCCACCTGGATTCTGCGCGGGACGTCCTTCTGCTACGTCCCTTCGGCCCTCAATCCAGCGGAC
CTTCCTTCCCGCGGCCTGCTGCCGGCTCTGCGGCCTCTTCCGCGTCTTCGCCTTCGCCCTCAGACGAGTC
GGATCTCCCTTTGGGCCGCCTCCCCGCCTGGAATTCGAGCTCGGTACGATCAGCCTCGACTGTGCCTTCT
AGTTGCCAGCCATCTGTTGTTTGCCCCTCCCCCGTGCCTTCCTTGACCCTGGAAGGTGCCACTCCCACTG
TCCTTTCCTAATAAAATGAGGAAATTGCATCGCATTGTCTGAGTAGGTGTCATTCTATTCTGGGGGGTGG
GGTGGGGCAGGACAGCAAGGGGGAGGATTGGGAAGACAATAGCCCAGCTTTTGTTCCCTTTAGTGAGGGT
TAATTGCGCGCTTGGCGTAATCATGGTCATAGCTGTTTCCTGTGTGAAATTGTTATCCGCTAATTCACTC
CTCAGGTGCAGGCTGCCTATCAGAAGGTGGTGGCTGGTGTGGCCAATGCCCTGGCTCACAAATACCACTG
AGATCTTTTTCCCTCTGCCAAAAATTATGGGGACATCATGAAGCCCCTTGAGCATCTGACTTCTGGCTAA
TAAAGGAAATTTATTTTCATTGCAATAGTGTGTTGGAATTTTTTGTGTCTCTCACTCGGAAGGACATATG
GGAGGGCAAATCATTTAAAACATCAGAATGAGTATTTGGTTTAGAGTTTGGCAACATATGCCCATATGCT
GGCTGCCATGAACAAAGGTTGGCTATAAAGAGGTCATCAGTATATGAAACAGCCCCCTGCTGTCCATTCC
TTATTCCATAGAAAAGCCTTGACTTGAGGTTAGATTTTTTTTATATTTTGTTTTGTGTTATTTTTTTCTT
TAACATCCCTAAAATTTTCCTTACATGTTTTACTAGCCAGATTTTTCCTCCTCTCCTGACTACTCCCAGT
CATAGCTGTCCCTCTTCTCTTATGGAGATCGGCCGGCCGCCGGCGTCGACGCGCGCGGCCGCGGCGCGCC
GTTGCTGGCGTTTTTCCATAGGCTCCGCCCCCCTGACGAGCATCACAAAAATCGACGCTCAAGTCAGAGG
TGGCGAAACCCGACAGGACTATAAAGATACCAGGCGTTTCCCCCTGGAAGCTCCCTCGTGCGCTCTCCTG
TTCCGACCCTGCCGCTTACCGGATACCTGTCCGCCTTTCTCCCTTCGGGAAGCGTGGCGCTTTCTCATAG
CTCACGCTGTAGGTATCTCAGTTCGGTGTAGGTCGTTCGCTCCAAGCTGGGCTGTGTGCACGAACCCCCC
GTTCAGCCCGACCGCTGCGCCTTATCCGGTAACTATCGTCTTGAGTCCAACCCGGTAAGACACGACTTAT
CGCCACTGGCAGCAGCCACTGGTAACAGGATTAGCAGAGCGAGGTATGTAGGCGGTGCTACAGAGTTCTT
GAAGTGGTGGCCTAACTACGGCTACACTAGAAGAACAGTATTTGGTATCTGCGCTCTGCTGAAGCCAGTT
ACCTTCGGAAAAAGAGTTGGTAGCTCTTGATCCGGCAAACAAACCACCGCTGGTAGCGGTGGTTTTTTTG
TTTGCAAGCAGCAGATTACGCGCAGAAAAAAAGGATCTCAAGAAGATCCTTTGATCTTTTCTACGGGGTC
TGACGCTCAGTGGAACGAAAACTCACGTTAAGGGATTTTGGTCATGAGATTATCAAAAAGGATCTTCACC
TAGATCCTTTTAAATTAAAAATGAAGTTTTAAATCAATCTAAAGTATATATGAGTAAACTTGGTCTGACA
GTTACCAATGCTTAATCAGTGAGGCACCTATCTCAGCGATCTGTCTATTTCGTTCATCCATAGTTGCCTG
ACTCCCCGTCGTGTAGATAACTACGATACGGGAGGGCTTACCATCTGGCCCCAGTGCTGCAATGATACCG
CGAGACCCACGCTCACCGGCTCCAGATTTATCAGCAATAAACCAGCCAGCCGGAAGGGCCGAGCGCAGAA
GTGGTCCTGCAACTTTATCCGCCTCCATCCAGTCTATTAATTGTTGCCGGGAAGCTAGAGTAAGTAGTTC
GCCAGTTAATAGTTTGCGCAACGTTGTTGCCATTGCTACAGGCATCGTGGTGTCACGCTCGTCGTTTGGT
ATGGCTTCATTCAGCTCCGGTTCCCAACGATCAAGGCGAGTTACATGATCCCCCATGTTGTGCAAAAAAG
CGGTTAGCTCCTTCGGTCCTCCGATCGTTGTCAGAAGTAAGTTGGCCGCAGTGTTATCACTCATGGTTAT
GGCAGCACTGCATAATTCTCTTACTGTCATGCCATCCGTAAGATGCTTTTCTGTGACTGGTGAGTACTCA
ACCAAGTCATTCTGAGAATAGTGTATGCGGCGACCGAGTTGCTCTTGCCCGGCGTCAATACGGGATAATA
CCGCGCCACATAGCAGAACTTTAAAAGTGCTCATCATTGGAAAACGTTCTTCGGGGCGAAAACTCTCAAG
GATCTTACCGCTGTTGAGATCCAGTTCGATGTAACCCACTCGTGCACCCAACTGATCTTCAGCATCTTTT
ACTTTCACCAGCGTTTCTGGGTGAGCAAAAACAGGAAGGCAAAATGCCGCAAAAAAGGGAATAAGGGCGA
CACGGAAATGTTGAATACTCATACTCTTCCTTTTTCAATATTATTGAAGCATTTATCAGGGTTATTGTCT
CATGAGCGGATACATATTTGAATGTATTTAGAAAAATAAACAAATAGGGGTTCCGCGCACATTTCCCCGA
AAAGTGCCACCTGACGTCTAAGAAACCATTATTATCATGACATTAACCTATAAAAATAGGCGTATCACGA
GGCCCTTTCGTCTACGCGCGCGCCGGCGGCGCGCCGTCGACGGCCGGCCGCGGCCGCG
